Addgene plasmid #239644: pXYB108
Purpose: Expression vector of GFPuv with 3’ gq2 motif
Depositing lab: Xiaohan Yang. Depositing organization: Oak Ridge National Laboratory. Publication: A split ribozyme system for in vivo plant RNA imaging and genetic engineering. Liu Y, Rajput R, Islam MT, Valle ID, Yao T, Agrawal R, Boone BA, Eckert CA, Abraham PE, Chen JG, Tuskan GA, Yang X. Plant Biotechnol J. 2025 May;23(5):1640-1649. doi: 10.1111/pbi.14612. Epub 2025 Feb 7. PubMed 39919021.
Backbone
  Vector backbone: pCAMBIA1305.1
  Vector type: Plant Expression, Synthetic Biology
Growth in bacteria
  Bacterial resistance: Kanamycin, 50 μg/mL
  Growth temperature: 37°C
  Growth strain: DH5alpha
  Copy number: Unknown
Gene/Insert
  Gene/Insert name: GFPuv+gq2
Terms and licenses: Academic/Nonprofit Terms; Industry Terms: Not Available to Industry
How to cite: pXYB108 was a gift from Xiaohan Yang (Addgene plasmid # 239644 ; http://n2t.net/addgene:239644 ; RRID:Addgene_239644)
