[The description below was written by a language model from this plasmid's Addgene catalogue record and pLannotate feature annotations shown in this document.]
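Description:
pXYB108 is a plant binary expression vector built on the pCAMBIA1305.1 backbone, intended for Agrobacterium-mediated delivery of a T-DNA into plant cells. It is propagated in E. coli through a ColE1/pMB1-type origin (with the pBR322 bom region nearby) and in Agrobacterium through the pVS1 replicon, represented by oriV, RepA and the StaA stability protein. Bacterial selection is by kanamycin, conferred by the aphA-3 KanR gene located outside the T-DNA borders.

Between the nopaline-type left and right border repeats the feature table shows three plant expression units. The payload, GFPuv carrying a 3' gq2 motif, appears to occupy the region between a CaMV 35S promoter and the Arabidopsis HSP18.2 terminator. The annotation tool did not label the GFPuv coding sequence or the gq2 element there and reports only a short match to CopGFP, so their exact positions are not documented, and the record does not define what gq2 is. A second unit uses an enhanced CaMV 35S promoter with a duplicated enhancer to drive a Tn5 NeoR/KanR (nptII) marker, followed by the CaMV poly(A) signal, providing selection in plant tissue. The third is the backbone's GUSPlus reporter, a His-tagged β-glucuronidase containing a catalase intron that limits expression to plants. It is driven by another 35S promoter and ends in the NOS terminator. Remnants of the lacZα/MCS cloning region also remain.

The associated work concerns a split ribozyme system for RNA imaging and genetic engineering in plants, so this construct plausibly supplies a GFPuv transcript tagged at its 3' end with the gq2 motif for that system, though its specific role is not stated.
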