Features (pLannotate 1.2.2; 26 found; start..end, strand, type, name):
     20..361     -  promoter       CaMV 35S promoter: strong constitutive promoter from cauliflower mosaic virus
    601..755     -  CDS            lacZα (fragment): LacZα fragment of β-galactosidase; lacZ fragment
    758..778     -  misc_feature   MCS (fragment): pUC18/19 multiple cloning site
   1269..1610    +  promoter       CaMV 35S promoter: strong constitutive promoter from cauliflower mosaic virus
   1897..1920    +  CDS            CopGFP (fragment): green fluorescent protein 2 from Pontellina plumata, also known as ppluGFP2 (Shagin et al., 2004)
   2413..2661    +  terminator     HSP terminator: efficient transcription terminator from the Arabidopsis thaliana heat shock protein 18.2 gene (Nagaya et al., 2010)
   3373..3395    -  protein_bind   lac operator (fragment): The lac repressor binds to the lac operator to inhibit transcription in E. coli. This inhibition can be relieved by adding lactose or isopropyl-β-D-thiogalactopyranoside (IPTG). lac repressor encoded by lacI
   3399..3429    -  promoter       lac promoter: promoter for the E. coli lac operon
   3444..3465    -  protein_bind   CAP binding site: CAP binding activates transcription in the presence of cAMP. E. coli catabolite activator protein
   3478..3566    -  CDS            lacI (fragment): lac repressor; lacI; The lac repressor binds to the lac operator to inhibit transcription in E. coli. This inhibition can be relieved by adding lactose or isopropyl-β-D-thiogalactopyranoside (IPTG).
   3656..4332    +  promoter       CaMV 35S promoter (enhanced): cauliflower mosaic virus 35S promoter with a duplicated enhancer region
   4405..5197    +  CDS            NeoR/KanR (fragment): aminoglycoside phosphotransferase from Tn5; aph(3')-II (or nptII); confers resistance to neomycin, kanamycin, and G418 (Geneticin®)
   5237..5411    +  polyA_signal   CaMV poly(A) signal: cauliflower mosaic virus polyadenylation signal
   5489..5513    -  misc_feature   LB T-DNA repeat: left border repeat from nopaline C58 T-DNA
   5938..6732    +  CDS            KanR: aminoglycoside phosphotransferase; aphA-3; confers resistance to kanamycin
   6819..7407    +  rep_origin     ori: high-copy-number ColE1/pMB1/pBR322/pUC origin of replication
   7593..7733    -  misc_feature   bom: basis of mobility region from pBR322
   7835..7874    -  CDS            rop (fragment): Rop protein, which maintains plasmids at low copy number; rop
   8077..8271    -  rep_origin     pVS1 oriV: origin of replication for the Pseudomonas plasmid pVS1 (Heeb et al., 2000)
   8337..9410    -  CDS            pVS1 RepA: replication protein from the Pseudomonas plasmid pVS1 (Heeb et al., 2000)
   9839..10468   -  CDS            pVS1 StaA: stability protein from the Pseudomonas plasmid pVS1 (Heeb et al., 2000)
  11028..11429   -  CDS            Y4CG_SINFN (fragment): Protein inferred from homology: Swiss-Prot protein existence level 3. From Sinorhizobium fredii (strain NBRC 101917 / NGR234).
  11769..11793   -  misc_feature   RB T-DNA repeat: right border repeat from nopaline C58 T-DNA
  11815..12067   -  terminator     NOS terminator: nopaline synthase terminator and poly(A) signal
  12099..12116   -  CDS            7xHis (fragment): 6xHis affinity tag
  12123..14145   -  CDS            GUSPlus™: β-glucuronidase codon-optimized Staphylococcus gusA gene with a catalase intron to ensure expression in plants but not bacteria
>Addgene plasmid #239644 | pXYB108 | addgene full sequence | sequence record 477060 | Addgene NGS Result
GTCAAGAGTCCCCCGTGTTCTCTCCAAATGAAATGAACTTCCTTATATAGAGGAAGGGTCTTGCGAAGGA
TAGTGGGATTGTGCGTCATCCCTTACGTCAGTGGAGATATCACATCAATCCACTTGCTTTGAAGACGTGG
TTGGAACGTCTTCTTTTTCCACGATGCTCCTCGTGGGTGGGGGTCCATCTTTGGGACCACTGTCGGCAGA
GGCATCTTCAACGATGGCCTTTCCTTTATCGCAATGATGGCATTTGTAGGAGCCACCTTCCTTTTCCACT
ATCTTCACAATAAAGTGACAGATAGCTGGGCAATGGAATCCGAGGAGGTTTCCGGATATTACCCTTTGTT
GAAAAGTCTCAATTGCCCTTTGGTCTTCTGAGACTGTATCTTTGATATTTTTGGAGTAGACAAGTGTGTC
GTGCTCCACCATGTTGACGAAGATTTTCTTCTTGTCATTGAGTCGTAAGAGACTCTGTATGAACTGTTCG
CCAGTCTTTACGGCGAGTTCTGTTAGGTCCTCTATTTGAATCTTTGACTCCATGAAGCTAAACTGAAGGC
GGGAAACGACAATCTGATCCAAGCTCAAGCTGCTCTAGCATTCGCCATTCAGGCTGCGCAACTGTTGGGA
AGGGCGATCGGTGCGGGCCTCTTCGCTATTACGCCAGCTGGCGAAAGGGGGATGTGCTGCAAGGCGATTA
AGTTGGGTAACGCCAGGGTTTTCCCAGTCACGACGTTGTAAAACGACGGCCAGTGCCAAGCTTGCATGCC
TGCAGGTCCCCAGATTAGCCTTTTCAATTTCAGAAAGAATGCTAACCCACAGATGGTTAGAGAGGCTTAC
GCAGCAGGTCTCATCAAGACGATCTACCCGAGCAATAATCTCCAGGAAATCAAATACCTTCCCAAGAAGG
TTAAAGATGCAGTCAAAAGATTCAGGACTAACTGCATCAAGAACACAGAGAAAGATATATTTCTCAAGAT
CAGAAGTACTATTCCAGTATGGACGATTCAAGGCTTGCTTCACAAACCAAGGCAAGTAATAGAGATTGGA
GTCTCTAAAAAGGTAGTTCCCACTGAATCAAAGGCCATGGAGTCAAAGATTCAAATAGAGGACCTAACAG
AACTCGCCGTAAAGACTGGCGAACAGTTCATACAGAGTCTCTTACGACTCAATGACAAGAAGAAAATCTT
CGTCAACATGGTGGAGCACGACACACTTGTCTACTCCAAAAATATCAAAGATACAGTCTCAGAAGACCAA
AGGGCAATTGAGACTTTTCAACAAAGGGTAATATCCGGAAACCTCCTCGGATTCCATTGCCCAGCTATCT
GTCACTTTATTGTGAAGATAGTGGAAAAGGAAGGTGGCTCCTACAAATGCCATCATTGCGATAAAGGAAA
GGCCATCGTTGAAGATGCCTCTGCCGACAGTGGTCCCAAAGATGGACCCCCACCCACGAGGAGCATCGTG
GAAAAAGAAGACGTTCCAACCACGTCTTCAAAGCAAGTGGATTGATGTGATATCTCCACTGACGTAAGGG
ATGACGCACAATCCCACTATCCTTCGCAAGACCCTTCCTCTATATAAGGAAGTTCATTTCATTTGGAGAG
AACACGGGGGACTCAAACATTACTCATTCACAAAACCATCTTAAAGCAACTACACAAGTCTTGAAATTTT
CTCATATTTTCTATTTACTATATAAACTTTTAATCAAATCAAGATTAAAGTTAATTAAATGACAACCTTC
AAAATCGAGTCCCGGATCCACGGCAACCTCAACGGGGAGAAGTTCGAGTTGGTTGGAGGTGGAGTAGGTG
AGGAGGGTCGCCTCGAGATTGAGATGAAGACTAAAGATAAACCACTGGCATTCTCTCCCTTCCTGCTGAC
CACTTGCATGGGTTACGGGTTCTACCACTTCGCCAGCTTCCCAAAGGGGATTAAGAACATCTATCTTCAT
GCTGCAACGAACGGAGGTTACACCAACACCAGGAAGGAGATCTATGAAGACGGCGGCATCTTGGAGGTCA
ACTTCCGTTACACTTACGAGTTCAACAAGATCATCGGTGACGTCGAGTGCATTGGACATGGATTCCCAAG
TCAGAGTCCGATCTTCAAGGACACGATCGTGAAGAGTTGTCCCACGGTGGACCTGATGTTGCCAATGTCC
GGGAACATCATCGCCAGCTCCTACGCTTACGCCTTCCAACTGAAGGACGGCTCTTTCTACACGGCAGAAG
TCAAGAACAACATAGACTTCAAGAATCCAATCCACGAGTCCTTCTCGAAGTCAGGGCCCATGTTCACCCA
CAGACGTGTCGAGGAGACTCTCACCAAGGAGAACCTTGCCATAGTGGAGTACCAGCAGGTTTTCAACAGC
GCCCCAAGAGACATGTAGTGGTGGTGGTGGTATATGAAGATGAAGATGAAATATTTGGTGTGTCAAATAA
AAAGCTTGTGTGCTTAAGTTTGTGTTTTTTTCTTGGCTTGTTGTGTTATGAATTTGTGGCTTTTTCTAAT
ATTAAATGAATGTAAGATCTCATTATAATGAATAAACAAATGTTTCTATAATCCATTGTGAATGTTTTGT
TGGATCTCTTCTGCAGCATATAACTACTGTATGTGCTATGGTATGGACTATGGAATATGATTAAAGATAA
GATGGGCTCATAGAGTAAAACGAGGCGAGGGACCTATAAACCTCCCTTCATCATGCTATTTCATGATCTA
TTTTATAAAATAAAGATGTAGAAAAAAGTAAGCGTAATAACCGCAAAACAAATGATTTAAAACATGGCAC
ATAATGAGGAGATTAAGTTCGGTTTACGTTTATTTTAGTACTAATTGTAACGTGAGACTACGTATCGGGA
ATCGCCTAATTAAAGCATTAATGCGAACCTGATTAGATTCACCGACCCTCCTATCGTGTCGACCTTTCTG
TTTCTTAGAATTTTTTGGTAGTCTATGTACTAATAATGTCAGCTTCGTATTTATTTCATAAGCAATTTGC
ATTTGCAATTTGTTTTTTACTTTTATTTTTATTGTATTGTGGAATGTGGACTCGTACCAACATGAAGTTA
TATACCACCAAAAAAATTACAGTTAGTCAAAAGATTCACGAGTGAGAGCTACTTATGATTGTCTTTTACG
TATATGTCTAATTGTCTATTTGCTCAATAATCTTTGTACTTTCTTTTGTCGTTGATAAAATCACAAAGTT
CCAAAAGTAATCGAATGATTTGCTTTTAAGAAAAGAAGAGCTCAATAATTCAACATATATCTGTACACAA
TTACCGCCTTTGAGTGAGCTCTAGATGCCACCTGACGTCTAAGAAGAATTCGTAATCATGGTCATAGCTG
TTTCCTGTGTGAAATTGTTATCCGCTCACAATTCCACACAACATACGAGCCGGAAGCATAAAGTGTAAAG
CCTGGGGTGCCTAATGAGTGAGCTAACTCACATTAATTGCGTTGCGCTCACTGCCCGCTTTCCAGTCGGG
AAACCTGTCGTGCCAGCTGCATTAATGAATCGGCCAACGCGCGGGGAGAGGCGGTTTGCGTATTGGCTAG
AGCAGCTTGCCAACATGGTGGAGCACGACACTCTCGTCTACTCCAAGAATATCAAAGATACAGTCTCAGA
AGACCAAAGGGCTATTGAGACTTTTCAACAAAGGGTAATATCGGGAAACCTCCTCGGATTCCATTGCCCA
GCTATCTGTCACTTCATCAAAAGGACAGTAGAAAAGGAAGGTGGCACCTACAAATGCCATCATTGCGATA
AAGGAAAGGCTATCGTTCAAGATGCCTCTGCCGACAGTGGTCCCAAAGATGGACCCCCACCCACGAGGAG
CATCGTGGAAAAAGAAGACGTTCCAACCACGTCTTCAAAGCAAGTGGATTGATGTGAACATGGTGGAGCA
CGACACTCTCGTCTACTCCAAGAATATCAAAGATACAGTCTCAGAAGACCAAAGGGCTATTGAGACTTTT
CAACAAAGGGTAATATCGGGAAACCTCCTCGGATTCCATTGCCCAGCTATCTGTCACTTCATCAAAAGGA
CAGTAGAAAAGGAAGGTGGCACCTACAAATGCCATCATTGCGATAAAGGAAAGGCTATCGTTCAAGATGC
CTCTGCCGACAGTGGTCCCAAAGATGGACCCCCACCCACGAGGAGCATCGTGGAAAAAGAAGACGTTCCA
ACCACGTCTTCAAAGCAAGTGGATTGATGTGATATCTCCACTGACGTAAGGGATGACGCACAATCCCACT
ATCCTTCGCAAGACCCTTCCTCTATATAAGGAAGTTCATTTCATTTGGAGAGGACACGCTGAAATCACCA
GTCTCTCTCTACAAATCTATCTCTCTCGAGCTTTCGCAGATCCCGGGGGGCAATGAGATATGGGGATTGA
ACAAGATGGATTGCACGCAGGTTCTCCGGCCGCTTGGGTGGAGAGGCTATTCGGCTATGACTGGGCACAA
CAGACAATCGGCTGCTCTGATGCCGCCGTGTTCCGGCTGTCAGCGCAGGGGCGCCCGGTTCTTTTTGTCA
AGACCGACCTGTCCGGTGCCCTGAATGAACTCCAGGACGAGGCAGCGCGGCTATCGTGGCTGGCCACGAC
GGGCGTTCCTTGCGCAGCTGTGCTCGACGTTGTCACTGAAGCGGGAAGGGACTGGCTGCTATTGGGCGAA
GTGCCGGGGCAGGATCTCCTGTCATCTCACCTTGCTCCTGCCGAGAAAGTATCCATCATGGCTGATGCAA
TGCGGCGGCTGCATACGCTTGATCCGGCTACCTGCCCATTCGACCACCAAGCGAAACATCGCATCGAGCG
AGCACGTACTCGGATGGAAGCCGGTCTTGTCGATCAGGATGATCTGGACGAAGAGCATCAGGGGCTCGCG
CCAGCCGAACTGTTCGCCAGGCTCAAGGCGCGCATGCCCGACGGCGAGGATCTCGTCGTGACACATGGCG
ATGCCTGCTTGCCGAATATCATGGTGGAAAATGGCCGCTTTTCTGGATTCATCGACTGTGGCCGGCTGGG
TGTGGCGGACCGCTATCAGGACATAGCGTTGGCTACCCGTGATATTGCTGAAGAGCTTGGCGGCGAATGG
GCTGACCGCTTCCTCGTGCTTTACGGTATCGCCGCTCCCGATTCGCAGCGCATCGCCTTCTATCGCCTTC
TTGACGAGTTCTTCTGAAGTAGATGCCGACCGGATCTGTCGATCGACAAGCTCGAGTTTCTCCATAATAA
TGTGTGAGTAGTTCCCAGATAAGGGAATTAGGGTTCCTATAGGGTTTCGCTCATGTGTTGAGCATATAAG
AAACCCTTAGTATGTATTTGTATTTGTAAAATACTTCTATCAATAAAATTTCTAATTCCTAAAACCAAAA
TCCAGTACTAAAATCCAGATCCCCCGAATTAATTCGGCGTTAATTCAGTACATTAAAAACGTCCGCAATG
TGTTATTAAGTTGTCTAAGCGTCAATTTGTTTACACCACAATATATCCTGCCACCAGCCAGCCAACAGCT
CCCCGACCGGCAGCTCGGCACAAAATCACCACTCGATACAGGCAGCCCATCAGTCCGGGACGGCGTCAGC
GGGAGAGCCGTTGTAAGGCGGCAGACTTTGCTCATGTTACCGATGCTATTCGGAAGAACGGCAACTAAGC
TGCCGGGTTTGAAACACGGATGATCTCGCGGAGGGTAGCATGTTGATTGTAACGATGACAGAGCGTTGCT
GCCTGTGATCACCGCGGTTTCAAAATCGGCTCCGTCGATACTATGTTATACGCCAACTTTGAAAACAACT
TTGAAAAAGCTGTTTTCTGGTATTTAAGGTTTTAGAATGCAAGGAACAGTGAATTGGAGTTCGTCTTGTT
ATAATTAGCTTCTTGGGGTATCTTTAAATACTGTAGAAAAGAGGAAGGAAATAATAAATGGCTAAAATGA
GAATATCACCGGAATTGAAAAAACTGATCGAAAAATACCGCTGCGTAAAAGATACGGAAGGAATGTCTCC
TGCTAAGGTATATAAGCTGGTGGGAGAAAATGAAAACCTATATTTAAAAATGACGGACAGCCGGTATAAA
GGGACCACCTATGATGTGGAACGGGAAAAGGACATGATGCTATGGCTGGAAGGAAAGCTGCCTGTTCCAA
AGGTCCTGCACTTTGAACGGCATGATGGCTGGAGCAATCTGCTCATGAGTGAGGCCGATGGCGTCCTTTG
CTCGGAAGAGTATGAAGATGAACAAAGCCCTGAAAAGATTATCGAGCTGTATGCGGAGTGCATCAGGCTC
TTTCACTCCATCGACATATCGGATTGTCCCTATACGAATAGCTTAGACAGCCGCTTAGCCGAATTGGATT
ACTTACTGAATAACGATCTGGCCGATGTGGATTGCGAAAACTGGGAAGAAGACACTCCATTTAAAGATCC
GCGCGAGCTGTATGATTTTTTAAAGACGGAAAAGCCCGAAGAGGAACTTGTCTTTTCCCACGGCGACCTG
GGAGACAGCAACATCTTTGTGAAAGATGGCAAAGTAAGTGGCTTTATTGATCTTGGGAGAAGCGGCAGGG
CGGACAAGTGGTATGACATTGCCTTCTGCGTCCGGTCGATCAGGGAGGATATCGGGGAAGAACAGTATGT
CGAGCTATTTTTTGACTTACTGGGGATCAAGCCTGATTGGGAGAAAATAAAATATTATATTTTACTGGAT
GAATTGTTTTAGTACCTAGAATGCATGACCAAAATCCCTTAACGTGAGTTTTCGTTCCACTGAGCGTCAG
ACCCCGTAGAAAAGATCAAAGGATCTTCTTGAGATCCTTTTTTTCTGCGCGTAATCTGCTGCTTGCAAAC
AAAAAAACCACCGCTACCAGCGGTGGTTTGTTTGCCGGATCAAGAGCTACCAACTCTTTTTCCGAAGGTA
ACTGGCTTCAGCAGAGCGCAGATACCAAATACTGTCCTTCTAGTGTAGCCGTAGTTAGGCCACCACTTCA
AGAACTCTGTAGCACCGCCTACATACCTCGCTCTGCTAATCCTGTTACCAGTGGCTGCTGCCAGTGGCGA
TAAGTCGTGTCTTACCGGGTTGGACTCAAGACGATAGTTACCGGATAAGGCGCAGCGGTCGGGCTGAACG
GGGGGTTCGTGCACACAGCCCAGCTTGGAGCGAACGACCTACACCGAACTGAGATACCTACAGCGTGAGC
TATGAGAAAGCGCCACGCTTCCCGAAGGGAGAAAGGCGGACAGGTATCCGGTAAGCGGCAGGGTCGGAAC
AGGAGAGCGCACGAGGGAGCTTCCAGGGGGAAACGCCTGGTATCTTTATAGTCCTGTCGGGTTTCGCCAC
CTCTGACTTGAGCGTCGATTTTTGTGATGCTCGTCAGGGGGGCGGAGCCTATGGAAAAACGCCAGCAACG
CGGCCTTTTTACGGTTCCTGGCCTTTTGCTGGCCTTTTGCTCACATGTTCTTTCCTGCGTTATCCCCTGA
TTCTGTGGATAACCGTATTACCGCCTTTGAGTGAGCTGATACCGCTCGCCGCAGCCGAACGACCGAGCGC
AGCGAGTCAGTGAGCGAGGAAGCGGAAGAGCGCCTGATGCGGTATTTTCTCCTTACGCATCTGTGCGGTA
TTTCACACCGCATATGGTGCACTCTCAGTACAATCTGCTCTGATGCCGCATAGTTAAGCCAGTATACACT
CCGCTATCGCTACGTGACTGGGTCATGGCTGCGCCCCGACACCCGCCAACACCCGCTGACGCGCCCTGAC
GGGCTTGTCTGCTCCCGGCATCCGCTTACAGACAAGCTGTGACCGTCTCCGGGAGCTGCATGTGTCAGAG
GTTTTCACCGTCATCACCGAAACGCGCGAGGCAGGGTGCCTTGATGTGGGCGCCGGCGGTCGAGTGGCGA
CGGCGCGGCTTGTCCGCGCCCTGGTAGATTGCCTGGCCGTAGGCCAGCCATTTTTGAGCGGCCAGCGGCC
GCGATAGGCCGACGCGAAGCGGCGGGGCGTAGGGAGCGCAGCGACCGAAGGGTAGGCGCTTTTTGCAGCT
CTTCGGCTGTGCGCTGGCCAGACAGTTATGCACAGGCCAGGCGGGTTTTAAGAGTTTTAATAAGTTTTAA
AGAGTTTTAGGCGGAAAAATCGCCTTTTTTCTCTTTTATATCAGTCACTTACATGTGTGACCGGTTCCCA
ATGTACGGCTTTGGGTTCCCAATGTACGGGTTCCGGTTCCCAATGTACGGCTTTGGGTTCCCAATGTACG
TGCTATCCACAGGAAAGAGACCTTTTCGACCTTTTTCCCCTGCTAGGGCAATTTGCCCTAGCATCTGCTC
CGTACATTAGGAACCGGCGGATGCTTCGCCCTCGATCAGGTTGCGGTAGCGCATGACTAGGATCGGGCCA
GCCTGCCCCGCCTCCTCCTTCAAATCGTACTCCGGCAGGTCATTTGACCCGATCAGCTTGCGCACGGTGA
AACAGAACTTCTTGAACTCTCCGGCGCTGCCACTGCGTTCGTAGATCGTCTTGAACAACCATCTGGCTTC
TGCCTTGCCTGCGGCGCGGCGTGCCAGGCGGTAGAGAAAACGGCCGATGCCGGGATCGATCAAAAAGTAA
TCGGGGTGAACCGTCAGCACGTCCGGGTTCTTGCCTTCTGTGATCTCGCGGTACATCCAATCAGCTAGCT
CGATCTCGATGTACTCCGGCCGCCCGGTTTCGCTCTTTACGATCTTGTAGCGGCTAATCAAGGCTTCACC
CTCGGATACCGTCACCAGGCGGCCGTTCTTGGCCTTCTTCGTACGCTGCATGGCAACGTGCGTGGTGTTT
AACCGAATGCAGGTTTCTACCAGGTCGTCTTTCTGCTTTCCGCCATCGGCTCGCCGGCAGAACTTGAGTA
CGTCCGCAACGTGTGGACGGAACACGCGGCCGGGCTTGTCTCCCTTCCCTTCCCGGTATCGGTTCATGGA
TTCGGTTAGATGGGAAACCGCCATCAGTACCAGGTCGTAATCCCACACACTGGCCATGCCGGCCGGCCCT
GCGGAAACCTCTACGTGCCCGTCTGGAAGCTCGTAGCGGATCACCTCGCCAGCTCGTCGGTCACGCTTCG
ACAGACGGAAAACGGCCACGTCCATGATGCTGCGACTATCGCGGGTGCCCACGTCATAGAGCATCGGAAC
GAAAAAATCTGGTTGCTCGTCGCCCTTGGGCGGCTTCCTAATCGACGGCGCACCGGCTGCCGGCGGTTGC
CGGGATTCTTTGCGGATTCGATCAGCGGCCGCTTGCCACGATTCACCGGGGCGTGCTTCTGCCTCGATGC
GTTGCCGCTGGGCGGCCTGCGCGGCCTTCAACTTCTCCACCAGGTCATCACCCAGCGCCGCGCCGATTTG
TACCGGGCCGGATGGTTTGCGACCGCTCACGCCGATTCCTCGGGCTTGGGGGTTCCAGTGCCATTGCAGG
GCCGGCAGGCAACCCAGCCGCTTACGCCTGGCCAACCGCCCGTTCCTCCACACATGGGGCATTCCACGGC
GTCGGTGCCTGGTTGTTCTTGATTTTCCATGCCGCCTCCTTTAGCCGCTAAAATTCATCTACTCATTTAT
TCATTTGCTCATTTACTCTGGTAGCTGCGCGATGTATTCAGATAGCAGCTCGGTAATGGTCTTGCCTTGG
CGTACCGCGTACATCTTCAGCTTGGTGTGATCCTCCGCCGGCAACTGAAAGTTGACCCGCTTCATGGCTG
GCGTGTCTGCCAGGCTGGCCAACGTTGCAGCCTTGCTGCTGCGTGCGCTCGGACGGCCGGCACTTAGCGT
GTTTGTGCTTTTGCTCATTTTCTCTTTACCTCATTAACTCAAATGAGTTTTGATTTAATTTCAGCGGCCA
GCGCCTGGACCTCGCGGGCAGCGTCGCCCTCGGGTTCTGATTCAAGAACGGTTGTGCCGGCGGCGGCAGT
GCCTGGGTAGCTCACGCGCTGCGTGATACGGGACTCAAGAATGGGCAGCTCGTACCCGGCCAGCGCCTCG
GCAACCTCACCGCCGATGCGCGTGCCTTTGATCGCCCGCGACACGACAAAGGCCGCTTGTAGCCTTCCAT
CCGTGACCTCAATGCGCTGCTTAACCAGCTCCACCAGGTCGGCGGTGGCCCATATGTCGTAAGGGCTTGG
CTGCACCGGAATCAGCACGAAGTCGGCTGCCTTGATCGCGGACACAGCCAAGTCCGCCGCCTGGGGCGCT
CCGTCGATCACTACGAAGTCGCGCCGGCCGATGGCCTTCACGTCGCGGTCAATCGTCGGGCGGTCGATGC
CGACAACGGTTAGCGGTTGATCTTCCCGCACGGCCGCCCAATCGCGGGCACTGCCCTGGGGATCGGAATC
GACTAACAGAACATCGGCCCCGGCGAGTTGCAGGGCGCGGGCTAGATGGGTTGCGATGGTCGTCTTGCCT
GACCCGCCTTTCTGGTTAAGTACAGCGATAACCTTCATGCGTTCCCCTTGCGTATTTGTTTATTTACTCA
TCGCATCATATACGCAGCGACCGCATGACGCAAGCTGTTTTACTCAAATACACATCACCTTTTTAGACGG
CGGCGCTCGGTTTCTTCAGCGGCCAAGCTGGCCGGCCAGGCCGCCAGCTTGGCATCAGACAAACCGGCCA
GGATTTCATGCAGCCGCACGGTTGAGACGTGCGCGGGCGGCTCGAACACGTACCCGGCCGCGATCATCTC
CGCCTCGATCTCTTCGGTAATGAAAAACGGTTCGTCCTGGCCGTCCTGGTGCGGTTTCATGCTTGTTCCT
CTTGGCGTTCATTCTCGGCGGCCGCCAGGGCGTCGGCCTCGGTCAATGCGTCCTCACGGAAGGCACCGCG
CCGCCTGGCCTCGGTGGGCGTCACTTCCTCGCTGCGCTCAAGTGCGCGGTACAGGGTCGAGCGATGCACG
CCAAGCAGTGCAGCCGCCTCTTTCACGGTGCGGCCTTCCTGGTCGATCAGCTCGCGGGCGTGCGCGATCT
GTGCCGGGGTGAGGGTAGGGCGGGGGCCAAACTTCACGCCTCGGGCCTTGGCGGCCTCGCGCCCGCTCCG
GGTGCGGTCGATGATTAGGGAACGCTCGAACTCGGCAATGCCGGCGAACACGGTCAACACCATGCGGCCG
GCCGGCGTGGTGGTGTCGGCCCACGGCTCTGCCAGGCTACGCAGGCCCGCGCCGGCCTCCTGGATGCGCT
CGGCAATGTCCAGTAGGTCGCGGGTGCTGCGGGCCAGGCGGTCTAGCCTGGTCACTGTCACAACGTCGCC
AGGGCGTAGGTGGTCAAGCATCCTGGCCAGCTCCGGGCGGTCGCGCCTGGTGCCGGTGATCTTCTCGGAA
AACAGCTTGGTGCAGCCGGCCGCGTGCAGTTCGGCCCGTTGGTTGGTCAAGTCCTGGTCGTCGGTGCTGA
CGCGGGCATAGCCCAGCAGGCCAGCGGCGGCGCTCTTGTTCATGGCGTAATGTCTCCGGTTCTAGTCGCA
AGTATTCTACTTTATGCGACTAAAACACGCGACAAGAAAACGCCAGGAAAAGGGCAGGGCGGCAGCCTGT
CGCGTAACTTAGGACTTGTGCGACATGTCGTTTTCAGAAGACGGCTGCACTGAACGTCAGAAGCCGACTG
CACTATAGCAGCGGAGGGGTTGGATCAAAGTACTTTGATCCCGAGGGGAACCCTGTGGTTGGCATGCACA
TACAAATGGACGAACGGATAAACCTTTTCACGCCCTTTTAAATATCCGATTATTCTAATAAACGCTCTTT
TCTCTTAGGTTTACCCGCCAATATATCCTGTCAAACACTGATAGTTTAATTCCCGATCTAGTAACATAGA
TGACACCGCGCGCGATAATTTATCCTAGTTTGCGCGCTATATTTTGTTTTCTATCGCGTATTAAATGTAT
AATTGCGGGACTCTAATCATAAAAACCCATCTCATAAATAACGTCATGCATTACATGTTAATTATTACAT
GCTTAACGTAATTCAACAGAAATTATATGATAATCATCGCAAGACCGGCAACAGGATTCAATCTTAAGAA
ACTTTATTGCCAAATGTTTGAACGATCGGGGAAATTCGAGCTGGTCACCAATTCACACGTGATGGTGATG
GTGATGGCTAGCGTTCTTGTAGCCGAAATCTGGAATGTTGGTCCAGCGCTCGCGAAAGACGTGCGCGGCG
AGCTTCGGCTTGCGGTCACGAGTGAACACGCCCTTCTTGTTTCCTTGGACGCGCATCACGCCCTGAGAGG
TCGCGAAGTCCGCGAAGTTCCACGCTTGCTCACCCACGAAGTTCTCAAACTCATCGAACACGACGTGGTT
CGCCTGGTAGTACTCGACTTGATATTCCTCGGTGAACATCACTGGATCAATGTCGTGAAAGCCCGCAACG
GTGTCTGCGCCGTACTCAGTGATCATGATCGGCTTTCCTGGGCAACGCTTGTTCCACGCGTGAAATTCCT
GGCGGAGATGGACTTTGGCCGCTTCGAGATCACCGCCATCGAAGTACCATCCGTTATAGCGATTGAGCGC
GATGACGTCAATCAGTTCGGCGACTTTGTCCGTCTCCGGGGTAGCCATCACAAACAGCACGATCGTGACC
GGACGCTTCTGTGGGTCGAGTTCCTTGGTCAGCTCCACCAACGGCTTGAAGTACTCGTACGCGCCCTCTT
CCTCAGTCGCCGCCTCGTTGGCGATGCTCCACATCACGACGCTTGGATGGTTCTTGTCACGAGACACCAG
TTCACGGAGAACGTCTTGATGGTGCTCAAACGTCCGAATCTTCTCCCAGGTACTGACGCGCTCGCTGCCT
TCGCCGAGTCCCGTGGTGGCCATGAAGTTGAGGTGCACGCCAACTGCCGGAGTCTCGTCGATCACGACCA
GACCCTCGCGATCCGCAAGACGCATCAACTCTTCAGAGTACGGATAGTGTGCGGTCCGGAAGCTGTTGGC
GCCGATCCATTTGAGGATATTGAAATCCATCACATTGCTCGCTTCGTTAAAGCCACGGCCGTTGATAGGA
GTGTCCTCATGTTTGCCAAAGCCCTTGAAGTAGAACGGTTTGTTGTTGATGAGGAACTTGCCGTCGTTGA
CTTCCACGGTCCGCACGCCGAACGGCTCTTCATAGACATCGATGGTCAGTCCGTCGTTCACCAGTTCCAC
TTTGATCTGGTAGAGATACGTGTTCAGTGGTTCCCAGAGGATGACATTCGGAATCTCCACGTTACCGCTC
AGGCCCTCGGTGCTTGCGACCACTTTGCCTTCCTCATCCACGACCGACACTTTCACGGTCTCGGCTTTGC
CTTGAAAGTCCACCGTATAGGTCACAGTCCCGGTTGGGCCATTGAAGTCGGTCACAACCGAGATGTCCTC
GACGTACGTAAACGGGGTCGTGTAGATTTTCACCGGACGGTGCAGGCCTGCATAGTTGAAGAAGTCGAAG
TTCGGCTTGTTACGAATGACTTTTCCGAGGCCCTCTTCGTGGCGCTCGCTGTACAGCCCCACCGGGAGGG
TGCTATCGTCGAGGATGTTGTCCACGGCGACGGTGACGCGATTCATGCCATCACGCAGCGAGTTGTTGAT
TTCCGCTTCGAATGGCAGGAATCCGCCCTTGTGCTCCACGACCAGCTCACCATTGACATAGACAATTGCT
TTGTGAGTTGCAGAGCCGAAGCGGAGCACGATACGCTGATCCTTCAGATAGGCCGGCACCGTGAACTCAC
GTTCGTACCAGACATATCCGATATGGTTGCGGATTTCCTTGGTCACGCCAATGTCATTGTAACTGCTTGG
GACGGCCATACTAATAGTGTCGGTCAGCTTGCTTTCGTACCACTTCTCTTCCAGTCCTTTCCCGTAGTCC
AGCTTGAAGTTCCAGACGCCATTGAGGTCGAAGACGCCACGGGTCTCGGTGTTGATCGGGTACAGACTAG
TTCGTCGGTTCTGTAACTATCATCATCATCATAGACACACGAAATAAAGTAATCAGATTATCAGTTAAAG
CTATGTAATATTTACACCATAACCAATCAATTAAAAAATAGATCAGTTTAAAGAAAGATCAAAGCTCAAA
AAAATAAAAAGAGAAAAGGGTCCTAACCAAGAAAATGAAGGAGAAAAACTAGAAATTTACCCTCAGATCT
ACCATG
